Addgene plasmid #134928: mCerulean3-Rap1
Purpose: Fluorescently tagged GTPase.
Depositing lab: Klaus Hahn. Depositing organization: University of North Carolina at Chapel Hill. Publication: Software for lattice light-sheet imaging of FRET biosensors, illustrated with a new Rap1 biosensor. O'Shaughnessy EC, Stone OJ, LaFosse PK, Azoitei ML, Tsygankov D, Heddleston JM, Legant WR, Wittchen ES, Burridge K, Elston TC, Betzig E, Chew TL, Adalsteinsson D, Hahn KM. J Cell Biol. 2019 Sep 2;218(9):3153-3160. doi: 10.1083/jcb.201903019. Epub 2019 Aug 23. PubMed 31444239.
Backbone
  Vector backbone: pXFP
  Backbone manufacturer: Clontech
  Backbone size w/o insert (bp): 4000
  Total vector size (bp): 5300
  Vector type: Mammalian Expression
Growth in bacteria
  Bacterial resistance: Kanamycin, 50 μg/mL
  Growth temperature: 37°C
  Growth strain: DH5alpha
  Copy number: High Copy
Gene/Insert
  Gene/Insert name: Rap1B, Cerulean
  Species: H. sapiens (human)
Terms and licenses: Academic/Nonprofit Terms; Industry Terms: Not Available to Industry
How to cite: mCerulean3-Rap1 was a gift from Klaus Hahn (Addgene plasmid # 134928 ; http://n2t.net/addgene:134928 ; RRID:Addgene_134928)
