[The description below was written by a language model from this plasmid's Addgene catalogue record and pLannotate feature annotations shown in this document.]
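Description:
mCerulean3-Rap1 is a mammalian expression plasmid of about 5.3 kb built on a Clontech pXFP-type (C1-style fluorescent protein fusion) backbone. It encodes human Rap1B, a small GTP-binding protein, fused at its N-terminus to the cyan fluorescent protein mCerulean3. Expression is driven by the human cytomegalovirus immediate early enhancer and promoter. The mCerulean3 coding sequence is followed by a short remnant of the multiple cloning site that acts as a linker, then the RAP1B open reading frame, with an SV40 polyadenylation signal downstream. Placing the fluorophore at the N-terminus leaves the C-terminus of the GTPase free, which for Ras-family proteins generally matters for lipid modification and membrane targeting. The annotation also reports a short 24-nt match to the 3xFLAG tag just upstream of mCerulean3, consistent with a single FLAG-type epitope at the start of the fusion, although the catalogue fields do not mention a tag.

The plasmid is maintained at high copy in E. coli through a ColE1/pUC-type origin and also carries an f1 origin for single-stranded DNA production. A single NeoR/KanR (Tn5 aminoglycoside phosphotransferase) cassette is preceded by both a bacterial bla promoter and the SV40 early promoter and ends with the HSV TK polyadenylation signal. It therefore confers kanamycin resistance in bacteria and can allow G418 selection in mammalian cells. The small fragments annotated as RSF ori, large T antigen, ble and bGH poly(A) are probably backbone remnants or partial sequence matches rather than functional elements.

The recorded purpose is simply a fluorescently tagged GTPase. The associated publication concerns a Rap1 FRET biosensor imaged by lattice light-sheet microscopy, so this cyan-tagged Rap1B may serve as a donor component or control, but the record does not state its exact role.
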