Features (pLannotate 1.2.2; 18 found; start..end, strand, type, name):
     48..107     +  rep_origin     RSF ori (fragment): Plasmids containing the RSF 1030 origin of replication can be propagated in E. coli cells that contain additional plasmids with compatible origins.
    175..478     +  enhancer       CMV enhancer: human cytomegalovirus immediate early enhancer
    479..682     +  promoter       CMV promoter: human cytomegalovirus (CMV) immediate early promoter
    713..736     +  CDS            3xFLAG (fragment): three tandem FLAG® epitope tags
    747..1463    +  CDS            mCerulean3: mCerulean3 is a basic (constitutively fluorescent) cyan fluorescent protein published in 2011, derived from Aequorea victoria. It is reported to be a somewhat slowly-maturing monomer with very low acid sensitivity.
   1464..1484    +  misc_feature   MCS (fragment): multiple cloning site
   1491..2042    +  CDS            RAP1B: RAP1B_HUMAN - Experimental evidence at protein level: Swiss-Prot protein existence level 1. GTP-binding protein that possesses intrinsic GTPase activity. Contributes to the polarizing activity of KRIT1 and CDH5 in the establishment and maintenance of correct endothelial cell polarity and vascular lumen. Required for the localization of phosphorylated PRKCZ, PARD3 and TIAM1 to the cell junction. Plays a role in the establishment of basal endothelial barrier function. From Homo sapiens (Human).
   2046..2082    +  misc_feature   MCS (fragment): multiple cloning site
   2099..2183    +  CDS            large T antigen (fragment): large T antigen from SV40 (simian virus 40)
   2206..2327    +  polyA_signal   SV40 poly(A) signal: SV40 polyadenylation signal
   2361..2789    -  rep_origin     f1 ori (sequence partly withheld): f1 bacteriophage origin of replication; arrow indicates direction of (+) strand synthesis
   2816..2920    +  promoter       AmpR promoter: bla
   2922..3279    +  promoter       SV40 promoter: SV40 enhancer and early promoter
   3314..4108    +  CDS            NeoR/KanR: aminoglycoside phosphotransferase from Tn5; aph(3')-II (or nptII); confers resistance to neomycin, kanamycin, and G418 (Geneticin®)
   4129..4281    +  CDS            ble (fragment): BLE_KLEPN - Experimental evidence at protein level: Swiss-Prot protein existence level 1. Binding protein with a strong affinity to the bleomycin family of antibiotics. Binds to CL990; an antimitotic-antibiotic compound. From Klebsiella pneumoniae.
   4340..4387    +  polyA_signal   HSV TK poly(A) signal: herpes simplex virus thymidine kinase polyadenylation signal (Cole and Stacy, 1985)
   4478..4494    -  polyA_signal   bGH poly(A) signal (fragment): bovine growth hormone polyadenylation signal
   4716..5304    +  rep_origin     ori: high-copy-number ColE1/pMB1/pBR322/pUC origin of replication
>Addgene plasmid #134928 | mCerulean3-Rap1 | addgene full sequence | sequence record 329451 | Addgene NGS Result
AACGCCAGCAACGCGGCCTTTTTACGGTTCCTGGCCTTTTGCTGGCCTTTTGCTCACATGTTCTTTCCTG
CGTTATCCCCTGATTCTGTGGATAACCGTATTACCGCCATGCATTAGTTATTAATAGTAATCAATTACGG
GGTCATTAGTTCATAGCCCATATATGGAGTTCCGCGTTACATAACTTACGGTAAATGGCCCGCCTGGCTG
ACCGCCCAACGACCCCCGCCCATTGACGTCAATAATGACGTATGTTCCCATAGTAACGCCAATAGGGACT
TTCCATTGACGTCAATGGGTGGAGTATTTACGGTAAACTGCCCACTTGGCAGTACATCAAGTGTATCATA
TGCCAAGTACGCCCCCTATTGACGTCAATGACGGTAAATGGCCCGCCTGGCATTATGCCCAGTACATGAC
CTTATGGGACTTTCCTACTTGGCAGTACATCTACGTATTAGTCATCGCTATTACCATGGTGATGCGGTTT
TGGCAGTACATCAATGGGCGTGGATAGCGGTTTGACTCACGGGGATTTCCAAGTCTCCACCCCATTGACG
TCAATGGGAGTTTGTTTTGGCACCAAAATCAACGGGACTTTCCAAAATGTCGTAACAACTCCGCCCCATT
GACGCAAATGGGCGGTAGGCGTGTACGGTGGGAGGTCTATATAAGCAGAGCTGGTTTAGTGAACCGTCAG
ATCCGCTAGCATGGACTATAAGGACGATGATGACAAAGGTACCGGTATGGTGAGCAAGGGCGAGGAGCTG
TTCACCGGGGTGGTGCCCATCCTGGTCGAGCTGGACGGCGACGTAAACGGCCACAAGTTCAGCGTGTCCG
GCGAGGGCGAGGGCGATGCCACCTACGGCAAGCTGACCCTGAAGTTCATCTGCACCACCGGCAAGCTGCC
CGTGCCCTGGCCCACCCTCGTGACCACCCTGTCCTGGGGCGTGCAGTGCTTCGCCCGCTACCCCGACCAC
ATGAAGCAGCACGACTTCTTCAAGTCCGCCATGCCCGAAGGCTACGTCCAGGAGCGCACCATCTTCTTCA
AGGACGACGGCAACTACAAGACCCGCGCCGAGGTGAAGTTCGAGGGCGACACCCTGGTGAACCGCATCGA
GCTGAAGGGCATCGACTTCAAGGAGGACGGCAACATCCTGGGGCACAAGCTGGAGTACAACGCCATCCAC
GGCAACGTCTATATCACCGCCGACAAGCAGAAGAACGGCATCAAGGCCAACTTCGGCCTCAACTGCAACA
TCGAGGACGGCAGCGTGCAGCTCGCCGACCACTACCAGCAGAACACCCCCATCGGCGACGGCCCCGTGCT
GCTGCCCGACAACCACTACCTGAGCACCCAGTCCAAGCTGAGCAAAGACCCCAACGAGAAGCGCGATCAC
ATGGTCCTGCTGGAGTTCGTGACCGCCGCCGGGATCACTCTCGGCATGGACGAGCTGTACAAGTCCGGAC
TCAGATCTCGAGCTAAGCTTATGCGTGAGTATAAGCTAGTCGTTCTTGGCTCAGGAGGCGTTGGAAAGTC
TGCTTTGACTGTACAATTTGTTCAAGGAATTTTTGTAGAAAAATACGATCCTACGATAGAAGATTCTTAT
AGAAAGCAAGTTGAAGTAGATGCACAACAGTGTATGCTTGAAATCTTGGATACTGCAGGAACGGAGCAAT
TTACAGCAATGAGGGATTTATACATGAAAAATGGACAAGGATTTGCATTAGTTTATTCCATCACAGCACA
GTCCACATTTAACGATTTACAAGACCTGAGAGAACAGATTCTTCGAGTTAAAGACACTGATGATGTTCCA
ATGATTCTTGTTGGTAATAAGTGTGACTTGGAAGATGAAAGAGTTGTAGGGAAGGAACAAGGTCAAAATC
TAGCAAGACAATGGAACAACTGTGCATTCTTAGAATCTTCTGCAAAATCAAAAATAAATGTTAATGAGAT
CTTTTATGACCTAGTGCGGCAAATTAACAGAAAAACTCCAGTGCCTGGGAAGGCTCGCAAAAAGTCATCA
TGTCAGCTGCTTTAAGAATTCTGCAGTCGACGGTACCGCGGGCCCGGGATCCACCGGATCTAGATAACTG
ATCATAATCAGCCATACCACATTTGTAGAGGTTTTACTTGCTTTAAAAAACCTCCCACACCTCCCCCTGA
ACCTGAAACATAAAATGAATGCAATTGTTGTTGTTAACTTGTTTATTGCAGCTTATAATGGTTACAAATA
AAGCAATAGCATCACAAATTTCACAAATAAAGCATTTTTTTCACTGCATTCTAGTTGTGGTTTGTCCAAA
CTCATCAATGTATCTTAACGCGTAAATTGTAAGCGTTAATATTTTGTTAAAATTCGCGTTAAATTTTTGT
TAAATCAGCTCATTTTTTAACCAATAGGCCGAAATCGGCAAAATCCCTTATAAATCAAAAGAATAGACCG
AGATAGGGT
[37 nt withheld, positions 2460-2496]
AAAGAACGTGGACTCCAACGTCAAAGG
[49 nt withheld, positions 2524-2572]
T
[91 nt withheld, positions 2574-2664]
G
[124 nt withheld, positions 2666-2789]
CAGGTGGCACTTTTCGGGGAAATGTGCGCGGAACCCCTATTTGTTTATTTTTCTAAATACATTCAAATAT
GTATCCGCTCATGAGACAATAACCCTGATAAATGCTTCAATAATATTGAAAAAGGAAGAGTCCTGAGGCG
GAAAGAACCAGCTGTGGAATGTGTGTCAGTTAGGGTGTGGAAAGTCCCCAGGCTCCCCAGCAGGCAGAAG
TATGCAAAGCATGCATCTCAATTAGTCAGCAACCAGGTGTGGAAAGTCCCCAGGCTCCCCAGCAGGCAGA
AGTATGCAAAGCATGCATCTCAATTAGTCAGCAACCATAGTCCCGCCCCTAACTCCGCCCATCCCGCCCC
TAACTCCGCCCAGTTCCGCCCATTCTCCGCCCCATGGCTGACTAATTTTTTTTATTTATGCAGAGGCCGA
GGCCGCCTCGGCCTCTGAGCTATTCCAGAAGTAGTGAGGAGGCTTTTTTGGAGGCCTAGGCTTTTGCAAA
GATCGATCAAGAGACAGGATGAGGATCGTTTCGCATGATTGAACAAGATGGATTGCACGCAGGTTCTCCG
GCCGCTTGGGTGGAGAGGCTATTCGGCTATGACTGGGCACAACAGACAATCGGCTGCTCTGATGCCGCCG
TGTTCCGGCTGTCAGCGCAGGGGCGCCCGGTTCTTTTTGTCAAGACCGACCTGTCCGGTGCCCTGAATGA
ACTGCAAGACGAGGCAGCGCGGCTATCGTGGCTGGCCACGACGGGCGTTCCTTGCGCAGCTGTGCTCGAC
GTTGTCACTGAAGCGGGAAGGGACTGGCTGCTATTGGGCGAAGTGCCGGGGCAGGATCTCCTGTCATCTC
ACCTTGCTCCTGCCGAGAAAGTATCCATCATGGCTGATGCAATGCGGCGGCTGCATACGCTTGATCCGGC
TACCTGCCCATTCGACCACCAAGCGAAACATCGCATCGAGCGAGCACGTACTCGGATGGAAGCCGGTCTT
GTCGATCAGGATGATCTGGACGAAGAGCATCAGGGGCTCGCGCCAGCCGAACTGTTCGCCAGGCTCAAGG
CGAGCATGCCCGACGGCGAGGATCTCGTCGTGACCCATGGCGATGCCTGCTTGCCGAATATCATGGTGGA
AAATGGCCGCTTTTCTGGATTCATCGACTGTGGCCGGCTGGGTGTGGCGGACCGCTATCAGGACATAGCG
TTGGCTACCCGTGATATTGCTGAAGAGCTTGGCGGCGAATGGGCTGACCGCTTCCTCGTGCTTTACGGTA
TCGCCGCTCCCGATTCGCAGCGCATCGCCTTCTATCGCCTTCTTGACGAGTTCTTCTGAGCGGGACTCTG
GGGTTCGAAATGACCGACCAAGCGACGCCCAACCTGCCATCACGAGATTTCGATTCCACCGCCGCCTTCT
ATGAAAGGTTGGGCTTCGGAATCGTTTTCCGGGACGCCGGCTGGATGATCCTCCAGCGCGGGGATCTCAT
GCTGGAGTTCTTCGCCCACCCTAGGGGGAGGCTAACTGAAACACGGAAGGAGACAATACCGGAAGGAACC
CGCGCTATGACGGCAATAAAAAGACAGAATAAAACGCACGGTGTTGGGTCGTTTGTTCATAAACGCGGGG
TTCGGTCCCAGGGCTGGCACTCTGTCGATACCCCACCGAGACCCCATTGGGGCCAATACGCCCGCGTTTC
TTCCTTTTCCCCACCCCACCCCCCAAGTTCGGGTGAAGGCCCAGGGCTCGCAGCCAACGTCGGGGCGGCA
GGCCCTGCCATAGCCTCAGGTTACTCATATATACTTTAGATTGATTTAAAACTTCATTTTTAATTTAAAA
GGATCTAGGTGAAGATCCTTTTTGATAATCTCATGACCAAAATCCCTTAACGTGAGTTTTCGTTCCACTG
AGCGTCAGACCCCGTAGAAAAGATCAAAGGATCTTCTTGAGATCCTTTTTTTCTGCGCGTAATCTGCTGC
TTGCAAACAAAAAAACCACCGCTACCAGCGGTGGTTTGTTTGCCGGATCAAGAGCTACCAACTCTTTTTC
CGAAGGTAACTGGCTTCAGCAGAGCGCAGATACCAAATACTGTTCTTCTAGTGTAGCCGTAGTTAGGCCA
CCACTTCAAGAACTCTGTAGCACCGCCTACATACCTCGCTCTGCTAATCCTGTTACCAGTGGCTGCTGCC
AGTGGCGATAAGTCGTGTCTTACCGGGTTGGACTCAAGACGATAGTTACCGGATAAGGCGCAGCGGTCGG
GCTGAACGGGGGGTTCGTGCACACAGCCCAGCTTGGAGCGAACGACCTACACCGAACTGAGATACCTACA
GCGTGAGCTATGAGAAAGCGCCACGCTTCCCGAAGGGAGAAAGGCGGACAGGTATCCGGTAAGCGGCAGG
GTCGGAACAGGAGAGCGCACGAGGGAGCTTCCAGGGGGAAACGCCTGGTATCTTTATAGTCCTGTCGGGT
TTCGCCACCTCTGACTTGAGCGTCGATTTTTGTGATGCTCGTCAGGGGGGCGGAGCCTATGGAAA
