>Addgene plasmid #134928 | mCerulean3-Rap1 | depositor partial sequence | sequence record 324086 | mCerulean3-Rap1 sequence 1311 bps
GCTAGCATGGTGAGCAAGGGCGAGGAGCTGTTCACCGGGGTGGTGCCCATCCTGGTCGAGCTGGACGGCG
ACGTAAACGGCCACAAGTTCAGCGTGTCCGGCGAGGGCGAGGGCGATGCCACCTACGGCAAGCTGACCCT
GAAGTTCATCTGCACCACCGGCAAGCTGCCCGTGCCCTGGCCCACCCTCGTGACCACCCTGTCCTGGGGC
GTGCAGTGCTTCGCCCGCTACCCCGACCACATGAAGCAGCACGACTTCTTCAAGTCCGCCATGCCCGAAG
GCTACGTCCAGGAGCGCACCATCTTCTTCAAGGACGACGGCAACTACAAGACCCGCGCCGAGGTGAAGTT
CGAGGGCGACACCCTGGTGAACCGCATCGAGCTGAAGGGCATCGACTTCAAGGAGGACGGCAACATCCTG
GGGCACAAGCTGGAGTACAACGCCATCCACGGCAACGTCTATATCACCGCCGACAAGCAGAAGAACGGCA
TCAAGGCCAACTTCGGCCTCAACTGCAACATCGAGGACGGCAGCGTGCAGCTCGCCGACCACTACCAGCA
GAACACCCCCATCGGCGACGGCCCCGTGCTGCTGCCCGACAACCACTACCTGAGCACCCAGTCCAAGCTG
AGCAAAGACCCCAACGAGAAGCGCGATCACATGGTCCTGCTGGAGTTCGTGACCGCCGCCGGGATCACTC
TCGGCATGGACGAGCTGTACAAGTCCGGACTCAGATCTCGAGCTAAGCTTATGCGTGAGTATAAGCTAGT
CGTTCTTGGCTCAGGAGGCGTTGGAAAGTCTGCTTTGACTGTACAATTTGTTCAAGGAATTTTTGTAGAA
AAATACGATCCTACGATAGAAGATTCTTATAGAAAGCAAGTTGAAGTAGATGCACAACAGTGTATGCTTG
AAATCTTGGATACTGCAGGAACGGAGCAATTTACAGCAATGAGGGATTTATACATGAAAAATGGACAAGG
ATTTGCATTAGTTTATTCCATCACAGCACAGTCCACATTTAACGATTTACAAGACCTGAGAGAACAGATT
CTTCGAGTTAAAGACACTGATGATGTTCCAATGATTCTTGTTGGTAATAAGTGTGACTTGGAAGATGAAA
GAGTTGTAGGGAAGGAACAAGGTCAAAATCTAGCAAGACAATGGAACAACTGTGCATTCTTAGAATCTTC
TGCAAAATCAAAAATAAATGTTAATGAGATCTTTTATGACCTAGTGCGGCAAATTAACAGAAAAACTCCA
GTGCCTGGGAAGGCTCGCAAAAAGTCATCATGTCAGCTGCTTTAAGAATTC
